>Addgene plasmid #84413 | TOPO-BC19 | addgene full sequence | sequence record 163346 | Addgene assembled sequence
AGCGCCCAATACGCAAACCGCCTCTCCCCGCGCGTTGGCCGATTCATTAATGCAGCTGGCACGACAGGTT
TCCCGACTGGAAAGCGGGCAGTGAGCGCAACGCAATTAATGTGAGTTAGCTCACTCATTAGGCACCCCAG
GCTTTACACTTTATGCTTCCGGCTCGTATGTTGTGTGGAATTGTGAGCGGATAACAATTTCACACAGGAA
ACAGCTATGACCATGATTACGCCAAGCTATTTAGGTGACACTATAGAATACTCAAGCTATGCATCAAGCT
TGGTACCGAGCTCGGATCCACTAGTAACGGCCGCCAGTGTGCTGGAATTCGCCCTTGTAAGCAGTGGGTT
CTCTAGTCTGACAGATCGGAAGAGCGGTTCAGCAGGAATGCCGAGACCGATCTCGTATGCCGTCTTCTGC
TTAAGGGCGAATTCTGCAGATATCCATCACACTGGCGGCCGCTCGAGCATGCATCTAGAGGGCCCAATTC
GCCCTATAGTGAGTCGTATTACAATTCACTGGCCGTCGTTTTACAACGTCGTGACTGGGAAAACCCTGGC
GTTACCCAACTTAATCGCCTTGCAGCACATCCCCCTTTCGCCAGCTGGCGTAATAGCGAAGAGGCCCGCA
CCGATCGCCCTTCCCAACAGTTGCGCAGCCTGAATGGCGAATGG
[124 nt withheld, positions 675-798]
C
[91 nt withheld, positions 800-890]
A
[49 nt withheld, positions 892-940]
CCTTTGACGTTGGAGTCCACGTTCTTT
[37 nt withheld, positions 968-1004]
ACCCTATCTCGGTCTATTCTTTTGATTTATAAGGGATTTTGCCGATTTCGGCCTATTGGTTAAAAAATGA
GCTGATTTAACAAAAATTTAACGCGAATTTTAACAAAATTCAGGGCGCAAGGGCTGCTAAAGGAAGCGGA
ACACGTAGAAAGCCAGTCCGCAGAAACGGTGCTGACCCCGGATGAATGTCAGCTACTGGGCTATCTGGAC
AAGGGAAAACGCAAGCGCAAAGAGAAAGCAGGTAGCTTGCAGTGGGCTTACATGGCGATAGCTAGACTGG
GCGGTTTTATGGACAGCAAGCGAACCGGAATTGCCAGCTGGGGCGCCCTCTGGTAAGGTTGGGAAGCCCT
GCAAAGTAAACTGGATGGCTTTCTTGCCGCCAAGGATCTGATGGCGCAGGGGATCAAGATCTGATCAAGA
GACAGGATGAGGATCGTTTCGCATGATTGAACAAGATGGATTGCACGCAGGTTCTCCGGCCGCTTGGGTG
GAGAGGCTATTCGGCTATGACTGGGCACAACAGACAATCGGCTGCTCTGATGCCGCCGTGTTCCGGCTGT
CAGCGCAGGGGCGCCCGGTTCTTTTTGTCAAGACCGACCTGTCCGGTGCCCTGAATGAACTGCAGGACGA
GGCAGCGCGGCTATCGTGGCTGGCCACGACGGGCGTTCCTTGCGCAGCTGTGCTCGACGTTGTCACTGAA
GCGGGAAGGGACTGGCTGCTATTGGGCGAAGTGCCGGGGCAGGATCTCCTGTCATCCCACCTTGCTCCTG
CCGAGAAAGTATCCATCATGGCTGATGCAATGCGGCGGCTGCATACGCTTGATCCGGCTACCTGCCCATT
CGACCACCAAGCGAAACATCGCATCGAGCGAGCACGTACTCGGATGGAAGCCGGTCTTGTCGATCAGGAT
GATCTGGACGAAGAGCATCAGGGGCTCGCGCCAGCCGAACTGTTCGCCAGGCTCAAGGCGCGCATGCCCG
ACGGCGAGGATCTCGTCGTGACCCATGGCGATGCCTGCTTGCCGAATATCATGGTGGAAAATGGCCGCTT
TTCTGGATTCATCGACTGTGGCCGGCTGGGTGTGGCGGACCGCTATCAGGACATAGCGTTGGCTACCCGT
GATATTGCTGAAGAGCTTGGCGGCGAATGGGCTGACCGCTTCCTCGTGCTTTACGGTATCGCCGCTCCCG
ATTCGCAGCGCATCGCCTTCTATCGCCTTCTTGACGAGTTCTTCTGAATTGAAAAAGGAAGAGTATGAGT
ATTCAACATTTCCGTGTCGCCCTTATTCCCTTTTTTGCGGCATTTTGCCTTCCTGTTTTTGCTCACCCAG
AAACGCTGGTGAAAGTAAAAGATGCTGAAGATCAGTTGGGTGCACGAGTGGGTTACATCGAACTGGATCT
CAACAGCGGTAAGATCCTTGAGAGTTTTCGCCCCGAAGAACGTTTTCCAATGATGAGCACTTTTAAAGTT
CTGCTATGTGGCGCGGTATTATCCCGTATTGACGCCGGGCAAGAGCAACTCGGTCGCCGCATACACTATT
CTCAGAATGACTTGGTTGAGTACTCACCAGTCACAGAAAAGCATCTTACGGATGGCATGACAGTAAGAGA
ATTATGCAGTGCTGCCATAACCATGAGTGATAACACTGCGGCCAACTTACTTCTGACAACGATCGGAGGA
CCGAAGGAGCTAACCGCTTTTTTGCACAACATGGGGGATCATGTAACTCGCCTTGATCGTTGGGAACCGG
AGCTGAATGAAGCCATACCAAACGACGAGCGTGACACCACGATGCCTGTAGCAATGGCAACAACGTTGCG
CAAACTATTAACTGGCGAACTACTTACTCTAGCTTCCCGGCAACAATTAATAGACTGGATGGAGGCGGAT
AAAGTTGCAGGACCACTTCTGCGCTCGGCCCTTCCGGCTGGCTGGTTTATTGCTGATAAATCTGGAGCCG
GTGAGCGTGGGTCTCGCGGTATCATTGCAGCACTGGGGCCAGATGGTAAGCCCTCCCGTATCGTAGTTAT
CTACACGACGGGGAGTCAGGCAACTATGGATGAACGAAATAGACAGATCGCTGAGATAGGTGCCTCACTG
ATTAAGCATTGGTAACTGTCAGACCAAGTTTACTCATATATACTTTAGATTGATTTAAAACTTCATTTTT
AATTTAAAAGGATCTAGGTGAAGATCCTTTTTGATAATCTCATGACCAAAATCCCTTAACGTGAGTTTTC
GTTCCACTGAGCGTCAGACCCCGTAGAAAAGATCAAAGGATCTTCTTGAGATCCTTTTTTTCTGCGCGTA
ATCTGCTGCTTGCAAACAAAAAAACCACCGCTACCAGCGGTGGTTTGTTTGCCGGATCAAGAGCTACCAA
CTCTTTTTCCGAAGGTAACTGGCTTCAGCAGAGCGCAGATACCAAATACTGTTCTTCTAGTGTAGCCGTA
GTTAGGCCACCACTTCAAGAACTCTGTAGCACCGCCTACATACCTCGCTCTGCTAATCCTGTTACCAGTG
GCTGCTGCCAGTGGCGATAAGTCGTGTCTTACCGGGTTGGACTCAAGACGATAGTTACCGGATAAGGCGC
AGCGGTCGGGCTGAACGGGGGGTTCGTGCACACAGCCCAGCTTGGAGCGAACGACCTACACCGAACTGAG
ATACCTACAGCGTGAGCTATGAGAAAGCGCCACGCTTCCCGAAGGGAGAAAGGCGGACAGGTATCCGGTA
AGCGGCAGGGTCGGAACAGGAGAGCGCACGAGGGAGCTTCCAGGGGGAAACGCCTGGTATCTTTATAGTC
CTGTCGGGTTTCGCCACCTCTGACTTGAGCGTCGATTTTTGTGATGCTCGTCAGGGGGGCGGAGCCTATG
GAAAAACGCCAGCAACGCGGCCTTTTTACGGTTCCTGGCCTTTTGCTGGCCTTTTGCTCACATGTTCTTT
CCTGCGTTATCCCCTGATTCTGTGGATAACCGTATTACCGCCTTTGAGTGAGCTGATACCGCTCGCCGCA
GCCGAACGACCGAGCGCAGCGAGTCAGTGAGCGAGGAAGCGGAAG
Features (pLannotate 1.2.2; 13 found; start..end, strand, type, name):
      2..94      +  CDS            lacI (fragment): lac repressor; lacI; The lac repressor binds to the lac operator to inhibit transcription in E. coli. This inhibition can be relieved by adding lactose or isopropyl-β-D-thiogalactopyranoside (IPTG).
    107..128     +  protein_bind   CAP binding site: CAP binding activates transcription in the presence of cAMP. E. coli catabolite activator protein
    143..173     +  promoter       lac promoter: promoter for the E. coli lac operon
    181..197     +  protein_bind   lac operator: The lac repressor binds to the lac operator to inhibit transcription in E. coli. This inhibition can be relieved by adding lactose or isopropyl-β-D-thiogalactopyranoside (IPTG). lac repressor encoded by lacI
    239..257     +  promoter       SP6 promoter: promoter for bacteriophage SP6 RNA polymerase
    493..511     -  promoter       T7 promoter: promoter for bacteriophage T7 RNA polymerase
    514..671     +  CDS            lacZα (fragment): LacZα fragment of β-galactosidase; lacZ fragment
    675..1103    +  rep_origin     f1 ori (sequence partly withheld): f1 bacteriophage origin of replication; arrow indicates direction of (+) strand synthesis
   1116..1415    +  CDS            tnpA (fragment): TN5P_ECOLX - Also known as tnp. Experimental evidence at protein level: Swiss-Prot protein existence level 1. Mediates transposition of transposon Tn5 by a 'cut and paste' mechanism. First, the monomeric transposase binds the 19 bp inverted DNA repeats flanking the transposon. Then, dimerization of the DNA- bound transposase creates a synaptic DNA complex. After nicking of the first DNA strand, excision of the transposon proceeds through a series of intermediates. The transposase then mediates the insertion of the transposon at a new site by strand transfer. The activity of the wild- type tran
   1447..2238    +  CDS            neo: KKA2_KLEPN - Also known as kan, nptII. Experimental evidence at protein level: Swiss-Prot protein existence level 1. Resistance to kanamycin, neomycin, paromomycin, ribostamycin, butirosin and gentamicin B. From Klebsiella pneumoniae.
   2242..2258    +  promoter       AmpR promoter (fragment): bla
   2259..3119    +  CDS            AmpR: β-lactamase; bla; confers resistance to ampicillin, carbenicillin, and related antibiotics
   3290..3878    +  rep_origin     ori: high-copy-number ColE1/pMB1/pBR322/pUC origin of replication
