[The description below was written by a language model from this plasmid's Addgene catalogue record and pLannotate feature annotations shown in this document.]
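Description:
TOPO-BC19 is a small bacterial cloning plasmid (about 4.1 kb) built on the commercial pCRII-TOPO backbone and classed as a barcoding plasmid. It is one member of the FREQ-Seq-Squared kit, a set of constructs that supply Illumina barcodes for sequencing-based quantification of allele frequencies. The payload is BC19, an 86 bp synthetic insert introduced by TOPO cloning. The record does not detail the internal layout of the insert beyond stating that it encodes an Illumina barcode, and the feature table does not annotate it. By position, it should lie in the cloning region between the SP6 and T7 promoters.

The remaining features are those of the backbone. A high-copy ColE1/pUC-type origin drives replication in E. coli, and an f1 origin allows single-stranded DNA production with helper phage. The plasmid carries both a β-lactamase gene (AmpR) and a neo/nptII kanamycin resistance gene; the catalogue lists ampicillin as the selection used. The Tn5 transposase fragment upstream of neo is a remnant of the kanamycin cassette's transposon origin. The cloning site sits within a lac promoter/operator–lacZα region, which in this type of vector supports blue/white screening for inserts. The lacI fragment and CAP binding site belong to the same lac regulatory segment. The opposing SP6 and T7 phage promoters flank the insert. They could drive in vitro transcription from either strand, but here they are recorded mainly as sequencing primer sites for verifying the barcode. No expression in any host is intended. The plasmid serves as a stable, sequence-verified source of a defined barcode within the kit's combinatorial barcoding scheme for pooled allele frequency sequencing libraries.
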