Addgene plasmid #84413: TOPO-BC19
Purpose: Encodes illumina barcodes for allele frequency sequencing (FREQ-Seq-Squared)
Depositing lab: J.J. Emerson. Depositing organization: University of California, Irvine. Publication: FREQ-Seq2: a method for precise high-throughput combinatorial quantification of allele frequencies. Zhao R, Lukacsovich T, Gaut R, Emerson JJ. G3 (Bethesda). 2023 Sep 30;13(10):jkad162. doi: 10.1093/g3journal/jkad162. PubMed 37494033.
Backbone
  Vector backbone: pCRII-TOPO
  Backbone manufacturer: Thermo Fisher Scientific
  Vector type: Barcoding plasmids
Growth in bacteria
  Bacterial resistance: Ampicillin, 100 μg/mL
  Growth temperature: 37°C
  Growth strain: DH5alpha
  Copy number: High Copy
Gene/Insert
  Gene/Insert name: BC19
  Species: Synthetic
  Insert size (bp): 86
  Promoter: SP6/T7
  Cloning method: TOPO Cloning
  Sequencing primers: 5′ T7; 3′ SP6
Terms and licenses: Academic/Nonprofit Terms; Industry Terms: Not Available to Industry
Depositor comments: This plasmid is part of the FREQ-Seq-Squared kit. See Addgene's kit collection page for more details: https://www.addgene.org/kits/
How to cite: TOPO-BC19 was a gift from J.J. Emerson (Addgene plasmid # 84413 ; http://n2t.net/addgene:84413 ; RRID:Addgene_84413)
