>Addgene plasmid #84413 | TOPO-BC19 | depositor partial sequence | sequence record 161019 | Primer and barcode sequence
GTAAGCAGTGGGTTCTCTAGTCTGACAGATCGGAAGAGCGGTTC
