>Addgene plasmid #84413 | TOPO-BC19 | addgene partial sequence | sequence record 163345 | F1ori-R 5'-AGGGAAGAAAGCGAAAGGAG-3'
[66 nt withheld, positions 1-66]
CCATTCGCCATTCAGGCTGCGCAACTGTTGGGAAGGGCGATCGGTGCGGGCCTCTTCGCTATTACGCCAG
CTGGCGAAAGGGGGATGTGCTGCAAGGCGATTAAGTTGGGTAACGCCAGGGTTTTCCCAGTCACGACGTT
GTAAAACGACGGCCAGTGAATTGTAATACGACTCACTATAGGGCGAATTGGGCCCTCTAGATGCATGCTC
GAGCGGCCGCCAGTGTGATGGATATCTGCAGAATTCGCCCTTAAGCAGAAGACGGCATACGAGATCGGTC
TCGGCATTCCTGCTGAACCGCTCTTCCGATCTGTCAGACTAGAGAACCCACTGCTTACAAGGGCGAATTC
CAGCACACTGGCGGCCGTTACTAGTGGATCCGAGCTCGGTACCAAGCTTGATGCATAGCTTGAGTATTCT
ATAGTGTCACCTAAATAGCTTGGCGTAATCATGGTCATAGCTGTTTCCTGTGTGAAATTGTTATCCGCTC
ACAATTCCACACAACATACGAGCCGGAAGCATAAAGTGTAAAGCCTGGGGTGCCTAATGAGTGAGCTAAC
TCACATTAATTGCGTTGCGCTCACTGCCCGCTTTCCAGTCGGGAAACCTGTCGTGCCAGCTGCATTAATG
AATCGGCCAACGCGCGGGGAGAGGCGGTTTGCGTATTGGGCGCTCTTCCGCTTCCTCGCTCACTGACTCG
CTGCGCTCGGTCGTTCGGCTGCGGCGAGCGGTATCAGCTCACTCAAAGGCGGTAATACGGTTATC
